>Addgene plasmid #142522 | TFORF2040 | addgene full sequence | sequence record 397262 | Addgene NGS Result
TTAATGTAGTCTTATGCAATACTCTTGTAGTCTTGCAACATGGTAACGATGAGTTAGCAACATGCCTTAC
AAGGAGAGAAAAAGCACCGTGCATGCCGATTGGTGGAAGTAAGGTGGTACGATCGTGCCTTATTAGGAAG
GCAACAGACGGGTCTGACATGGATTGGACGAACCACTGAATTGCCGCATTGCAGAGATATTGTATTTAAG
TGCCTAGCTCGATACATAAACGGGTCTCTCTGGTTAGACCAGATCTGAGCCTGGGAGCTCTCTGGCTAAC
TAGGGAACCCACTGCTTAAGCCTCAATAAAGCTTGCCTTGAGTGCTTCAAGTAGTGTGTGCCCGTCTGTT
GTGTGACTCTGGTAACTAGAGATCCCTCAGACCCTTTTAGTCAGTGTGGAAAATCTCTAGCAGTGGCGCC
CGAACAGGGACTTGAAAGCGAAAGGGAAACCAGAGGAGCTCTCTCGACGCAGGACTCGGCTTGCTGAAGC
GCGCACGGCAAGAGGCGAGGGGCGGCGACTGGTGAGTACGCCAAAAATTTTGACTAGCGGAGGCTAGAAG
GAGAGAGATGGGTGCGAGAGCGTCAGTATTAAGCGGGGGAGAATTAGATCGCGATGGGAAAAAATTCGGT
TAAGGCCAGGGGGAAAGAAAAAATATAAATTAAAACATATAGTATGGGCAAGCAGGGAGCTAGAACGATT
CGCAGTTAATCCTGGCCTGTTAGAAACATCAGAAGGCTGTAGACAAATACTGGGACAGCTACAACCATCC
CTTCAGACAGGATCAGAAGAACTTAGATCATTATATAATACAGTAGCAACCCTCTATTGTGTGCATCAAA
GGATAGAGATAAAAGACACCAAGGAAGCTTTAGACAAGATAGAGGAAGAGCAAAACAAAAGTAAGACCAC
CGCACAGCAAGCGGCCGCTGATCTTCAGACCTGGAGGAGGAGATATGAGGGACAATTGGAGAAGTGAATT
ATATAAATATAAAGTAGTAAAAATTGAACCATTAGGAGTAGCACCCACCAAGGCAAAGAGAAGAGTGGTG
CAGAGAGAAAAAAGAGCAGTGGGAATAGGAGCTTTGTTCCTTGGGTTCTTGGGAGCAGCAGGAAGCACTA
TGGGCGCAGCGTCAATGACGCTGACGGTACAGGCCAGACAATTATTGTCTGGTATAGTGCAGCAGCAGAA
CAATTTGCTGAGGGCTATTGAGGCGCAACAGCATCTGTTGCAACTCACAGTCTGGGGCATCAAGCAGCTC
CAGGCAAGAATCCTGGCTGTGGAAAGATACCTAAAGGATCAACAGCTCCTGGGGATTTGGGGTTGCTCTG
GAAAACTCATTTGCACCACTGCTGTGCCTTGGAATGCTAGTTGGAGTAATAAATCTCTGGAACAGATTTG
GAATCACACGACCTGGATGGAGTGGGACAGAGAAATTAACAATTACACAAGCTTAATACACTCCTTAATT
GAAGAATCGCAAAACCAGCAAGAAAAGAATGAACAAGAATTATTGGAATTAGATAAATGGGCAAGTTTGT
GGAATTGGTTTAACATAACAAATTGGCTGTGGTATATAAAATTATTCATAATGATAGTAGGAGGCTTGGT
AGGTTTAAGAATAGTTTTTGCTGTACTTTCTATAGTGAATAGAGTTAGGCAGGGATATTCACCATTATCG
TTTCAGACCCACCTCCCAACCCCGAGGGGACCCATGCATTGCATCTCAATTAGTCAGCAACCAGGTGTGG
AAAGTCCCCAGGCTCCCCAGCAGGCAGAAGTATGCAAAGCATGCGTCTCAATTAGTCAGCAACCATAGTC
CCGCCCCTAACTCCGCCCATCCCGCCCCTAACTCCGCCCAGTTCCGCCCATTCTCCGCCCCATGGCTGAC
TAATTTTTTTTATTTATGCAGAGGCCGAGGCCGCCTCGGCCTCTGAGCTATTCCAGAAGTAGTGAGGAGG
CTTTTTTGGAGGCCTAGGCTTTTGCAAAAAGCTTTCTAGAGGTACCACCGGAGCTTACCATGACCGAGTA
CAAGCCCACGGTGCGCCTCGCCACCCGCGACGACGTCCCCAGGGCCGTACGCACCCTCGCCGCCGCGTTC
GCCGACTACCCCGCCACGCGCCACACCGTCGATCCGGACCGCCACATCGAGCGGGTCACCGAGCTGCAAG
AACTCTTCCTCACGCGCGTCGGGCTCGACATCGGCAAGGTGTGGGTCGCGGACGACGGCGCCGCCGTGGC
GGTCTGGACCACGCCGGAGAGCGTCGAAGCGGGGGCGGTGTTCGCCGAGATCGGCCCGCGCATGGCCGAG
TTGAGCGGTTCCCGGCTGGCCGCGCAGCAACAGATGGAAGGCCTCCTGGCGCCGCACCGGCCCAAGGAGC
CCGCGTGGTTCCTGGCCACCGTCGGCGTCTCGCCCGACCACCAGGGCAAGGGTCTGGGCAGCGCCGTCGT
GCTCCCCGGAGTGGAGGCGGCCGAGCGCGCCGGGGTGCCCGCCTTCCTGGAGACCTCCGCGCCCCGCAAC
CTCCCCTTCTACGAGCGGCTCGGCTTCACCGTCACCGCCGACGTCGAGGTGCCCGAAGGACCGCGCACCT
GGTGCATGACCCGCAAGCCCGGTGCCAGTTAACGAATTCTAGATCTTGAGACAAATGGCAGTATTCATCC
ACAATTTTAAAAGAAAAGGGGGGATTGGGGGGTACAGTGCAGGGGAAAGAATAGTAGACATAATAGCAAC
AGACATACAAACTAAAGAATTACAAAAACAAATTACAAAAATTCAAAATTTTCGGGTTTATTACAGGGAC
AGCAGAGATCCACTTTGGCGCCGGCTCGAGGCCTGCAGGTGCAAAGATGGATAAAGTTTTAAACAGAGAG
GAATCTTTGCAGCTAATGGACCTTCTAGGTCTTGAAAGGAGTGGGAATTGGCTCCGGTGCCCGTCAGTGG
GCAGAGCGCACATCGCCCACAGTCCCCGAGAAGTTGGGGGGAGGGGTCGGCAATTGAACCGGTGCCTAGA
GAAGGTGGCGCGGGGTAAACTGGGAAAGTGATGTCGTGTACTGGCTCCGCCTTTTTCCCGAGGGTGGGGG
AGAACCGTATATAAGTGCAGTAGTCGCCGTGAACGTTCTTTTTCGCAACGGGTTTGCCGCCAGAACACAG
GTAAGTGCCGTGTGTGGTTCCCGCGGGCCTGGCCTCTTTACGGGTTATGGCCCTTGCGTGCCTTGAATTA
CTTCCACCTGGCTGCAGTACGTGATTCTTGATCCCGAGCTTCGGGTTGGAAGTGGGTGGGAGAGTTCGAG
GCCTTGCGCTTAAGGAGCCCCTTCGCCTCGTGCTTGAGTTGAGGCCTGGCCTGGGCGCTGGGGCCGCCGC
GTGCGAATCTGGTGGCACCTTCGCGCCTGTCTCGCTGCTTTCGATAAGTCTCTAGCCATTTAAAATTTTT
GATGACCTGCTGCGACGCTTTTTTTCTGGCAAGATAGTCTTGTAAATGCGGGCCAAGATCTGCACACTGG
TATTTCGGTTTTTGGGGCCGCGGGCGGCGACGGGGCCCGTGCGTCCCAGCGCACATGTTCGGCGAGGCGG
GGCCTGCGAGCGCGGCCACCGAGAATCGGACGGGGGTAGTCTCAAGCTGGCCGGCCTGCTCTGGTGCCTG
GCCTCGCGCCGCCGTGTATCGCCCCGCCCTGGGCGGCAAGGCTGGCCCGGTCGGCACCAGTTGCGTGAGC
GGAAAGATGGCCGCTTCCCGGCCCTGCTGCAGGGAGCTCAAAATGGAGGACGCGGCGCTCGGGAGAGCGG
GCGGGTGAGTCACCCACACAAAGGAAAAGGGCCTTTCCGTCCTCAGCCGTCGCTTCATGTGACTCCACGG
AGTACCGGGCGCCGTCCAGGCACCTCGATTAGTTCTCGAGCTTTTGGAGTACGTCGTCTTTAGGTTGGGG
GGAGGGGTTTTATGCGATGGAGTTTCCCCACACTGAGTGGGTGGAGACTGAAGTTAGGCCAGCTTGGCAC
TTGATGTAATTCTCCTTGGAATTTGCCCTTTTTGAGTTTGGATCTTGGTTCATTCTCAAGCCTCAGACAG
TGGTTCAAAGTTTTTTTCTTCCATTTCAGGTGTCGTGAGGCTAGCACCGCCACCATGCGGTTCGGGTCCA
AGATGATGCCGATGTTTCTTACCGTGTATCTCAGTAACAATGAGCAGCACTTCACAGAAGTTCCAGTTAC
TCCAGAAACAATATGCAGAGACGTGGTGGATCTGTGCAAAGAACCCGGCGAGAGTGATTGCCATTTGGCT
GAAGTGTGGTGTGGCTCTGAACGTCCAGTTGCGGATAATGAGCGAATGTTTGATGTTCTTCAACGATTTG
GAAGTCAGAGGAACGAAGTTCGCTTCTTCCTTCGTCATGAACGCCCCCCTGGCAGGGACATTGTGAGTGG
ACCAAGATCTCAGGATCCAAGTTTAAAAAGAAATGGTGTAAAAGTTCCTGGTGAATATCGAAGAAAGGAG
AACGGTGTTAATAGTCCTAGGATGGATCTGACTCTTGCTGAACTTCAGGAAATGGCATCTCGCCAGCAGC
AACAGATTGAAGCCCAGCAACAATTGCTGGCAACTAAGGAACAGCGCTTAAAGTTTTTGAAACAACAAGA
TCAGCGACAACAGCAACAAGTTGCTGAGCAGGAGAAACTTAAAAGGCTAAAAGAAATAGCTGAGAATCAG
GAAGCTAAGCTAAAAAAAGTGAGAGCACTTAAAGGCCACGTGGAACAGAAGAGACTAAGCAATGGGAAAC
TTGTGGAGGAAATTGAACAGATGAATAATTTGTTCCAGCAAAAACAGAGGGAGCTCGTCCTGGCTGTGTC
AAAAGTAGAAGAACTGACCAGGCAGCTAGAGATGCTCAAGAACGGCAGGATCGACAGCCACCATGACAAT
CAGTCTGCAGTGGCTGAGCTTGATCGCCTCTATAAGGAGCTGCAGCTAAGAAACAAATTGAATCAAGAGC
AGAATGCCAAGCTACAACAACAGAGGGAGTGTTTGAATAAGCGTAATTCAGAAGTGGCAGTCATGGATAA
GCGTGTTAATGAGCTGAGGGACCGGCTGTGGAAGAAGAAGGCAGCTCTACAGCAAAAAGAAAATCTACCA
GTTTCATCTGATGGAAATCTTCCCCAGCAAGCCGCGTCAGCCCCAAGCCGTGTGGCTGCAGTAGGTCCCT
ATATCCAGTCGTCTACTATGCCTCGGATGCCCTCAAGGCCTGAATTGCTGGTGAAGCCAGCCCTGCCGGA
TGGTTCCTTGGTCATTCAGGCTTCAGAGGGGCCGATGAAAATACAGACACTGCCCAACATGAGATCTGGG
GCTGCTTCACAAACTAAAGGCTCTAAAATCCATCCAGTTGGCCCTGATTGGAGTCCTTCAAATGCAGATC
TTTTCCCAAGCCAAGGCTCTGCTTCTGTACCTCAAAGCACTGGGAATGCTCTGGATCAAGTTGATGATGG
AGAGGTTCCGCTGAGGGAGAAAGAGAAGAAAGTGCGTCCGTTCTCAATGTTTGATGCAGTAGACCAGTCC
AATGCCCCACCTTCCTTTGGTACTCTGAGGAAGAACCAGAGCAGTGAAGATATCTTGCGGGATGCTCAGG
TTGCAAATAAAAATGTGGCTAAAGTACCACCTCCTGTTCCTACAAAACCAAAACAGATTAATTTGCCTTA
TTTTGGACAAACTAATCAGCCACCTTCAGACATTAAGCCAGACGGAAGTTCTCAGCAGTTGTCAACAGTT
GTTCCGTCCATGGGAACTAAACCAAAACCAGCAGGGCAGCAGCCGAGAGTGCTGCTATCTCCCAGCATAC
CTTCGGTTGGCCAAGACCAGACCCTTTCTCCAGGTTCTAAGCAAGAAAGTCCACCTGCTGCTGCCGTCCG
GCCCTTTACTCCCCAGCCTTCCAAAGACACCTTACTTCCACCCTTCAGAAAACCCCAGACCGTGGCAGCA
AGTTCAATATATTCCATGTATACGCAACAGCAGGCGCCAGGAAAAAACTTCCAGCAGGCTGTGCAGAGCG
CGTTGACCAAGACTCATACCAGAGGGCCACACTTTTCAAGTGTATATGGTAAGCCTGTAATTGCTGCTGC
CCAGAATCAACAGCAGCACCCAGAGAACATTTATTCCAATAGCCAGGGCAAGCCTGGCAGTCCAGAACCT
GAAACAGAGCCTGTTTCTTCAGTTCAGGAGAACCATGAAAACGAAAGAATTCCTCGGCCACTCAGCCCAA
CTAAATTACTGCCTTTCTTATCTAATCCTTACCGAAACCAGAGTGATGCTGACCTAGAAGCCTTACGAAA
GAAACTGTCTAACGCACCAAGGCCTCTAAAGAAACGTAGTTCTATTACAGAGCCAGAGGGTCCTAATGGG
CCAAATATTCAGAAGCTTTTATATCAGAGGACCACCATAGCGGCCATGGAGACCATCTCTGTCCCATCAT
ACCCATCCAAGTCAGCTTCTGTGACTGCCAGCTCAGAAAGCCCAGTAGAAATCCAGAATCCATATTTACA
TGTGGAGCCCGAAAAGGAGGTGGTCTCTCTGGTTCCTGAATCATTGTCCCCAGAGGATGTGGGGAATGCC
AGTACAGAGAACAGTGACATGCCAGCTCCTTCTCCAGGCCTTGATTATGAGCCTGAGGGAGTCCCAGACA
ACAGCCCAAATCTCCAGAATAACCCAGAAGAACCAAATCCAGAGGCTCCACATGTGCTTGATGTGTACCT
GGAGGAGTACCCTCCATACCCACCCCCACCATACCCATCTGGGGAGCCTGAAGGGCCCGGAGAAGACTCG
GTGAGCATGCGCCCGCCTGAAATCACCGGGCAGGTCTCTCTGCCTCCTGGTAAAAGGACAAACTTGCGTA
AAACTGGCTCAGAGCGTATCGCTCATGGAATGAGGGTGAAATTCAACCCCCTTGCTTTACTGCTAGATTC
GTCTTTGGAGGGAGAATTTGACCTTGTACAGAGAATTATTTATGAGGTTGATGACCCAAGCCTCCCCAAT
GATGAAGGCATCACGGCTCTTCACAATGCTGTGTGTGCAGGCCACACAGAAATCGTTAAGTTCCTGGTAC
AGTTTGGTGTAAATGTAAATGCTGCTGATAGTGATGGATGGACTCCATTACATTGTGCTGCCTCATGTAA
CAACGTCCAAGTGTGTAAGTTTTTGGTGGAGTCAGGAGCCGCTGTGTTTGCCATGACCTACAGTGACATG
CAGACTGCTGCAGATAAGTGCGAGGAAATGGAGGAAGGCTACACTCAGTGCTCCCAATTTCTTTATGGAG
TTCAGGAGAAGATGGGCATAATGAATAAAGGAGTCATTTATGCGCTTTGGGATTATGAACCTCAGAATGA
TGATGAGCTGCCCATGAAAGAAGGAGACTGCATGACAATCATCCACAGGGAAGACGAAGATGAAATCGAA
TGGTGGTGGGCGCGCCTTAATGATAAGGAGGGATATGTTCCACGTAACTTGCTGGGACTGTACCCAAGAA
TTAAACCAAGACAAAGGAGCTTGGCCTAGTAATGAACTAGTCCGTAACTTGAAAGTATTTCGATTTCTTG
GCTTTATATATCTTGTGGAAAGGACGATTCGATGAAGGAGCGCCGATATGCACGCGTTAAGTCGACAATC
AACCTCTGGATTACAAAATTTGTGAAAGATTGACTGGTATTCTTAACTATGTTGCTCCTTTTACGCTATG
TGGATACGCTGCTTTAATGCCTTTGTATCATGCTATTGCTTCCCGTATGGCTTTCATTTTCTCCTCCTTG
TATAAATCCTGGTTGCTGTCTCTTTATGAGGAGTTGTGGCCCGTTGTCAGGCAACGTGGCGTGGTGTGCA
CTGTGTTTGCTGACGCAACCCCCACTGGTTGGGGCATTGCCACCACCTGTCAGCTCCTTTCCGGGACTTT
CGCTTTCCCCCTCCCTATTGCCACGGCGGAACTCATCGCCGCCTGCCTTGCCCGCTGCTGGACAGGGGCT
CGGCTGTTGGGCACTGACAATTCCGTGGTGTTGTCGGGGAAATCATCGTCCTTTCCTTGGCTGCTCGCCT
GTGTTGCCACCTGGATTCTGCGCGGGACGTCCTTCTGCTACGTCCCTTCGGCCCTCAATCCAGCGGACCT
TCCTTCCCGCGGCCTGCTGCCGGCTCTGCGGCCTCTTCCGCGTCTTCGCCTTCGCCCTCAGACGAGTCGG
ATCTCCCTTTGGGCCGCCTCCCCGCGTCGACTTTAAGACCAATGACTTACAAGGCAGCTGTAGATCTTAG
CCACTTTTTAAAAGAAAAGGGGGGACTGGAAGGGCTAATTCACTCCCAACGAAGACAAGATCTGCTTTTT
GCTTGTACTGGGTCTCTCTGGTTAGACCAGATCTGAGCCTGGGAGCTCTCTGGCTAACTAGGGAACCCAC
TGCTTAAGCCTCAATAAAGCTTGCCTTGAGTGCTTCAAGTAGTGTGTGCCCGTCTGTTGTGTGACTCTGG
TAACTAGAGATCCCTCAGACCCTTTTAGTCAGTGTGGAAAATCTCTAGCAGTACGTATAGTAGTTCATGT
CATCTTATTATTCAGTATTTATAACTTGCAAAGAAATGAATATCAGAGAGTGAGAGGAACTTGTTTATTG
CAGCTTATAATGGTTACAAATAAAGCAATAGCATCACAAATTTCACAAATAAAGCATTTTTTTCACTGCA
TTCTAGTTGTGGTTTGTCCAAACTCATCAATGTATCTTATCATGTCTGGCTCTAGCTATCCCGCCCCTAA
CTCCGCCCATCCCGCCCCTAACTCCGCCCAGTTCCGCCCATTCTCCGCCCCATGGCTGACTAATTTTTTT
TATTTATGCAGAGGCCGAGGCCGCCTCGGCCTCTGAGCTATTCCAGAAGTAGTGAGGAGGCTTTTTTGGA
GGCCTAGGGACGTACCCAATTCGCCCTATAGTGAGTCGTATTACGCGCGCTCACTGGCCGTCGTTTTACA
ACGTCGTGACTGGGAAAACCCTGGCGTTACCCAACTTAATCGCCTTGCAGCACATCCCCCTTTCGCCAGC
TGGCGTAATAGCGAAGAGGCCCGCACCGATCGCCCTTCCCAACAGTTGCGCAGCCTGAATGGCGAATGGG
[124 nt withheld, positions 9101-9224]
C
[91 nt withheld, positions 9226-9316]
A
[49 nt withheld, positions 9318-9366]
CCTTTGACGTTGGAGTCCACGTTCTTT
[37 nt withheld, positions 9394-9430]
ACCCTATCTCGGTCTATTCTTTTGATTTATAAGGGATTTTGCCGATTTCGGCCTATTGGTTAAAAAATGA
GCTGATTTAACAAAAATTTAACGCGAATTTTAACAAAATATTAACGCTTACAATTTAGGTGGCACTTTTC
GGGGAAATGTGCGCGGAACCCCTATTTGTTTATTTTTCTAAATACATTCAAATATGTATCCGCTCATGAG
ACAATAACCCTGATAAATGCTTCAATAATATTGAAAAAGGAAGAGTATGAGTATTCAACATTTCCGTGTC
GCCCTTATTCCCTTTTTTGCGGCATTTTGCCTTCCTGTTTTTGCTCACCCAGAAACGCTGGTGAAAGTAA
AAGATGCTGAAGATCAGTTGGGTGCACGAGTGGGTTACATCGAACTGGATCTCAACAGCGGTAAGATCCT
TGAGAGTTTTCGCCCCGAAGAACGTTTTCCAATGATGAGCACTTTTAAAGTTCTGCTATGTGGCGCGGTA
TTATCCCGTATTGACGCCGGGCAAGAGCAACTCGGTCGCCGCATACACTATTCTCAGAATGACTTGGTTG
AGTACTCACCAGTCACAGAAAAGCATCTTACGGATGGCATGACAGTAAGAGAATTATGCAGTGCTGCCAT
AACCATGAGTGATAACACTGCGGCCAACTTACTTCTGACAACGATCGGAGGACCGAAGGAGCTAACCGCT
TTTTTGCACAACATGGGGGATCATGTAACTCGCCTTGATCGTTGGGAACCGGAGCTGAATGAAGCCATAC
CAAACGACGAGCGTGACACCACGATGCCTGTAGCAATGGCAACAACGTTGCGCAAACTATTAACTGGCGA
ACTACTTACTCTAGCTTCCCGGCAACAATTAATAGACTGGATGGAGGCGGATAAAGTTGCAGGACCACTT
CTGCGCTCGGCCCTTCCGGCTGGCTGGTTTATTGCTGATAAATCTGGAGCCGGTGAGCGTGGGTCTCGCG
GTATCATTGCAGCACTGGGGCCAGATGGTAAGCCCTCCCGTATCGTAGTTATCTACACGACGGGGAGTCA
GGCAACTATGGATGAACGAAATAGACAGATCGCTGAGATAGGTGCCTCACTGATTAAGCATTGGTAACTG
TCAGACCAAGTTTACTCATATATACTTTAGATTGATTTAAAACTTCATTTTTAATTTAAAAGGATCTAGG
TGAAGATCCTTTTTGATAATCTCATGACCAAAATCCCTTAACGTGAGTTTTCGTTCCACTGAGCGTCAGA
CCCCGTAGAAAAGATCAAAGGATCTTCTTGAGATCCTTTTTTTCTGCGCGTAATCTGCTGCTTGCAAACA
AAAAAACCACCGCTACCAGCGGTGGTTTGTTTGCCGGATCAAGAGCTACCAACTCTTTTTCCGAAGGTAA
CTGGCTTCAGCAGAGCGCAGATACCAAATACTGTTCTTCTAGTGTAGCCGTAGTTAGGCCACCACTTCAA
GAACTCTGTAGCACCGCCTACATACCTCGCTCTGCTAATCCTGTTACCAGTGGCTGCTGCCAGTGGCGAT
AAGTCGTGTCTTACCGGGTTGGACTCAAGACGATAGTTACCGGATAAGGCGCAGCGGTCGGGCTGAACGG
GGGGTTCGTGCACACAGCCCAGCTTGGAGCGAACGACCTACACCGAACTGAGATACCTACAGCGTGAGCT
ATGAGAAAGCGCCACGCTTCCCGAAGGGAGAAAGGCGGACAGGTATCCGGTAAGCGGCAGGGTCGGAACA
GGAGAGCGCACGAGGGAGCTTCCAGGGGGAAACGCCTGGTATCTTTATAGTCCTGTCGGGTTTCGCCACC
TCTGACTTGAGCGTCGATTTTTGTGATGCTCGTCAGGGGGGCGGAGCCTATGGAAAAACGCCAGCAACGC
GGCCTTTTTACGGTTCCTGGCCTTTTGCTGGCCTTTTGCTCACATGTTCTTTCCTGCGTTATCCCCTGAT
TCTGTGGATAACCGTATTACCGCCTTTGAGTGAGCTGATACCGCTCGCCGCAGCCGAACGACCGAGCGCA
GCGAGTCAGTGAGCGAGGAAGCGGAAGAGCGCCCAATACGCAAACCGCCTCTCCCCGCGCGTTGGCCGAT
TCATTAATGCAGCTGGCACGACAGGTTTCCCGACTGGAAAGCGGGCAGTGAGCGCAACGCAATTAATGTG
AGTTAGCTCACTCATTAGGCACCCCAGGCTTTACACTTTATGCTTCCGGCTCGTATGTTGTGTGGAATTG
TGAGCGGATAACAATTTCACACAGGAAACAGCTATGACCATGATTACGCCAAGCGCGCAATTAACCCTCA
CTAAAGGGAACAAAAGCTGGAGCTGCAAGC
Features (pLannotate 1.2.2; 31 found; start..end, strand, type, name):
      5..231     +  promoter       RSV promoter: Rous sarcoma virus enhancer/promoter
    232..412     +  LTR            5' LTR (truncated): truncated 5' long terminal repeat (LTR) from HIV-1
    459..584     +  misc_feature   HIV-1 Ψ: packaging signal of human immunodeficiency virus type 1
    568..931     +  CDS            HIV-1 gag (fragment): gag protein from human immunodeficiency virus 1; gag
   1077..1310    +  misc_feature   RRE: The Rev response element (RRE) of HIV-1 allows for Rev-dependent mRNA export from the nucleus to the cytoplasm.
   1687..1713    +  CDS            Rev (fragment): human immunodeficiency virus 1 (HIV-1) Rev protein; rev; enhances nuclear export of unspliced and incompletely spliced viral mRNAs
   1720..1743    +  promoter       SV40 promoter (fragment): SV40 early promoter
   1744..1815    +  promoter       SV40 promoter (fragment): SV40 enhancer and early promoter
   1839..1974    +  rep_origin     SV40 ori: SV40 origin of replication
   2020..2616    +  CDS            PuroR (fragment): puromycin N-acetyltransferase; pac from Streptomyces; confers resistance to puromycin
   2665..2782    +  misc_feature   cPPT/CTS: central polypurine tract and central termination sequence of HIV-1
   2847..2913    +  CDS            small t antigen (fragment): SV40 (simian virus 40) small t antigen
   2920..4098    +  promoter       EF-1α promoter: strong constitutive promoter for human elongation factor EF-1α
   4133..7516    +  CDS            TP53BP2: ASPP2_HUMAN - Also known as ASPP2, BBP. Experimental evidence at protein level: Swiss-Prot protein existence level 1. Regulator that plays a central role in regulation of apoptosis and cell growth via its interactions with proteins such as TP53 (PubMed:12524540). Regulates TP53 by enhancing the DNA binding and transactivation function of TP53 on the promoters of proapoptotic genes in vivo. Inhibits the ability of NAE1 to conjugate NEDD8 to CUL1, and thereby decreases NAE1 ability to induce apoptosis. Impedes cell cycle progression at G2/M. Its apoptosis-stimulating activity is inhibited by its
   7532..7585    +  promoter       U6 promoter (fragment): RNA polymerase III promoter for human U6 snRNA
   7627..8215    +  misc_feature   WPRE: woodchuck hepatitis virus posttranscriptional regulatory element
   8266..8285    +  misc_feature   cPPT/CTS (fragment): central polypurine tract and central termination sequence of HIV-1
   8287..8520    +  LTR            3' LTR (ΔU3): self-inactivating 3' long terminal repeat (LTR) from HIV-1
   8598..8719    +  polyA_signal   SV40 poly(A) signal: SV40 polyadenylation signal
   8759..8894    +  rep_origin     SV40 ori: SV40 origin of replication
   8915..8933    -  promoter       T7 promoter: promoter for bacteriophage T7 RNA polymerase
   8941..9096    +  CDS            lacZα (fragment): LacZα fragment of β-galactosidase; lacZ fragment
   9101..9529    +  rep_origin     f1 ori (sequence partly withheld): f1 bacteriophage origin of replication; arrow indicates direction of (+) strand synthesis
   9582..9686    +  promoter       AmpR promoter: bla
   9687..10547   +  CDS            AmpR: β-lactamase; bla; confers resistance to ampicillin, carbenicillin, and related antibiotics
  10718..11306   +  rep_origin     ori: high-copy-number ColE1/pMB1/pBR322/pUC origin of replication
  11489..11581   +  CDS            lacI (fragment): lac repressor; lacI; The lac repressor binds to the lac operator to inhibit transcription in E. coli. This inhibition can be relieved by adding lactose or isopropyl-β-D-thiogalactopyranoside (IPTG).
  11594..11615   +  protein_bind   CAP binding site: CAP binding activates transcription in the presence of cAMP. E. coli catabolite activator protein
  11630..11660   +  promoter       lac promoter: promoter for the E. coli lac operon
  11664..11686   +  protein_bind   lac operator (fragment): The lac repressor binds to the lac operator to inhibit transcription in E. coli. This inhibition can be relieved by adding lactose or isopropyl-β-D-thiogalactopyranoside (IPTG). lac repressor encoded by lacI
  11729..11747   +  promoter       T3 promoter: promoter for bacteriophage T3 RNA polymerase
