[The description below was written by a language model from this plasmid's Addgene catalogue record and pLannotate feature annotations shown in this document.]
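Description:
TFORF2040 is a lentiviral mammalian expression plasmid built on the pLX_TRC317 backbone. It belongs to a barcoded transcription factor ORF collection designed for overexpression studies and pooled screens. In bacteria it is maintained through a high-copy ColE1/pUC-type origin and selected with ampicillin via the β-lactamase gene. An f1 origin and remnants of a lac/lacZα cloning region flanked by T3 and T7 promoters are also annotated in the backbone. The depositor notes that the plasmid can recombine, which is typical of LTR-containing vectors.

The viral portion has a third-generation, self-inactivating layout. An RSV promoter drives a truncated HIV-1 5' LTR, followed by the Ψ packaging signal with a partial gag sequence, the Rev response element, a cPPT/CTS and WPRE. The cassette ends with a ΔU3 3' LTR and a downstream SV40 polyadenylation signal. Two expression units lie between the LTRs. An SV40 early promoter/origin drives puromycin N-acetyltransferase for selection of transduced cells. The human EF-1α promoter drives the human TP53BP2 ORF (also called ASPP2 or 53BP2), a regulator of apoptosis and cell growth that enhances p53 activity on proapoptotic target promoters. The ORF was synthesized and corresponds to a specific RefSeq/Ensembl isoform named in the record. WPRE sits downstream of the ORF, where it can boost transcript stability and expression.

The catalogue describes a unique 24-bp barcode that identifies the ORF in pooled experiments. This barcode is not annotated in the feature table, so its position cannot be stated from the record. The short U6 promoter fragment annotated just after the ORF is probably a partial match rather than a functional Pol III unit.
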