Addgene plasmid #142522: TFORF2040
Purpose: Lentiviral vector for overexpressing transcription factor ORFs with unique 24-bp barcodes. Barcodes facilitate identification of transcription factors in pooled screens.
Depositing lab: Feng Zhang. Depositing organization: Broad Institute. Publication: A transcription factor atlas of directed differentiation. Joung J, Ma S, Tay T, Geiger-Schuller KR, Kirchgatterer PC, Verdine VK, Guo B, Arias-Garcia MA, Allen WE, Singh A, Kuksenko O, Abudayyeh OO, Gootenberg JS, Fu Z, Macrae RK, Buenrostro JD, Regev A, Zhang F. Cell. 2023 Jan 5;186(1):209-229.e26. doi: 10.1016/j.cell.2022.11.026. PubMed 36608654.
Backbone
  Vector backbone: pLX_TRC317
  Backbone manufacturer: Broad Institute Genetic Perturbation Platform
  Backbone size w/o insert (bp): 8264
  Vector type: Mammalian Expression, Lentiviral
  Selectable markers: Puromycin
Growth in bacteria
  Bacterial resistance: Ampicillin, 100 μg/mL
  Growth temperature: 37°C
  Growth strain: NEB Stable
  Copy number: High Copy
Gene/Insert
  Gene/Insert name: TP53BP2
  Species: H. sapiens (human)
  Insert size (bp): 3506
  Entrez Gene: TP53BP2 (a.k.a. 53BP2, ASPP2, BBP, P53BP2, PPP1R13A)
  Promoter: EF1a
  Cloning method: Unknown
  Sequencing primers: 5′ GGGTGGAGACTGAAGTTAGGCCAG; 3′ CACATAGCGTAAAAGGAGCAACATAG
Terms and licenses: Academic/Nonprofit Terms; Industry Terms: Not Available to Industry
Depositor comments: NM_001031685,ENST00000343537 . The transcription factor ORF portion of this plasmid was synthesized by Genewiz. Please test multiple small colonies in case of plasmid recombination. To make this collection available in a timely manner, a portion of this collection was not fully sequenced by Addgene. If an Addgene verified full plasmid sequence is not available, please contact us prior to placing an order to request the full sequence.
How to cite: TFORF2040 was a gift from Feng Zhang (Addgene plasmid # 142522 ; http://n2t.net/addgene:142522 ; RRID:Addgene_142522)
