>Addgene plasmid #142522 | TFORF2040 | depositor partial sequence | sequence record 279704 | Insert
ACCGCCACCATGCGGTTCGGGTCCAAGATGATGCCGATGTTTCTTACCGTGTATCTCAGTAACAATGAGC
AGCACTTCACAGAAGTTCCAGTTACTCCAGAAACAATATGCAGAGACGTGGTGGATCTGTGCAAAGAACC
CGGCGAGAGTGATTGCCATTTGGCTGAAGTGTGGTGTGGCTCTGAACGTCCAGTTGCGGATAATGAGCGA
ATGTTTGATGTTCTTCAACGATTTGGAAGTCAGAGGAACGAAGTTCGCTTCTTCCTTCGTCATGAACGCC
CCCCTGGCAGGGACATTGTGAGTGGACCAAGATCTCAGGATCCAAGTTTAAAAAGAAATGGTGTAAAAGT
TCCTGGTGAATATCGAAGAAAGGAGAACGGTGTTAATAGTCCTAGGATGGATCTGACTCTTGCTGAACTT
CAGGAAATGGCATCTCGCCAGCAGCAACAGATTGAAGCCCAGCAACAATTGCTGGCAACTAAGGAACAGC
GCTTAAAGTTTTTGAAACAACAAGATCAGCGACAACAGCAACAAGTTGCTGAGCAGGAGAAACTTAAAAG
GCTAAAAGAAATAGCTGAGAATCAGGAAGCTAAGCTAAAAAAAGTGAGAGCACTTAAAGGCCACGTGGAA
CAGAAGAGACTAAGCAATGGGAAACTTGTGGAGGAAATTGAACAGATGAATAATTTGTTCCAGCAAAAAC
AGAGGGAGCTCGTCCTGGCTGTGTCAAAAGTAGAAGAACTGACCAGGCAGCTAGAGATGCTCAAGAACGG
CAGGATCGACAGCCACCATGACAATCAGTCTGCAGTGGCTGAGCTTGATCGCCTCTATAAGGAGCTGCAG
CTAAGAAACAAATTGAATCAAGAGCAGAATGCCAAGCTACAACAACAGAGGGAGTGTTTGAATAAGCGTA
ATTCAGAAGTGGCAGTCATGGATAAGCGTGTTAATGAGCTGAGGGACCGGCTGTGGAAGAAGAAGGCAGC
TCTACAGCAAAAAGAAAATCTACCAGTTTCATCTGATGGAAATCTTCCCCAGCAAGCCGCGTCAGCCCCA
AGCCGTGTGGCTGCAGTAGGTCCCTATATCCAGTCGTCTACTATGCCTCGGATGCCCTCAAGGCCTGAAT
TGCTGGTGAAGCCAGCCCTGCCGGATGGTTCCTTGGTCATTCAGGCTTCAGAGGGGCCGATGAAAATACA
GACACTGCCCAACATGAGATCTGGGGCTGCTTCACAAACTAAAGGCTCTAAAATCCATCCAGTTGGCCCT
GATTGGAGTCCTTCAAATGCAGATCTTTTCCCAAGCCAAGGCTCTGCTTCTGTACCTCAAAGCACTGGGA
ATGCTCTGGATCAAGTTGATGATGGAGAGGTTCCGCTGAGGGAGAAAGAGAAGAAAGTGCGTCCGTTCTC
AATGTTTGATGCAGTAGACCAGTCCAATGCCCCACCTTCCTTTGGTACTCTGAGGAAGAACCAGAGCAGT
GAAGATATCTTGCGGGATGCTCAGGTTGCAAATAAAAATGTGGCTAAAGTACCACCTCCTGTTCCTACAA
AACCAAAACAGATTAATTTGCCTTATTTTGGACAAACTAATCAGCCACCTTCAGACATTAAGCCAGACGG
AAGTTCTCAGCAGTTGTCAACAGTTGTTCCGTCCATGGGAACTAAACCAAAACCAGCAGGGCAGCAGCCG
AGAGTGCTGCTATCTCCCAGCATACCTTCGGTTGGCCAAGACCAGACCCTTTCTCCAGGTTCTAAGCAAG
AAAGTCCACCTGCTGCTGCCGTCCGGCCCTTTACTCCCCAGCCTTCCAAAGACACCTTACTTCCACCCTT
CAGAAAACCCCAGACCGTGGCAGCAAGTTCAATATATTCCATGTATACGCAACAGCAGGCGCCAGGAAAA
AACTTCCAGCAGGCTGTGCAGAGCGCGTTGACCAAGACTCATACCAGAGGGCCACACTTTTCAAGTGTAT
ATGGTAAGCCTGTAATTGCTGCTGCCCAGAATCAACAGCAGCACCCAGAGAACATTTATTCCAATAGCCA
GGGCAAGCCTGGCAGTCCAGAACCTGAAACAGAGCCTGTTTCTTCAGTTCAGGAGAACCATGAAAACGAA
AGAATTCCTCGGCCACTCAGCCCAACTAAATTACTGCCTTTCTTATCTAATCCTTACCGAAACCAGAGTG
ATGCTGACCTAGAAGCCTTACGAAAGAAACTGTCTAACGCACCAAGGCCTCTAAAGAAACGTAGTTCTAT
TACAGAGCCAGAGGGTCCTAATGGGCCAAATATTCAGAAGCTTTTATATCAGAGGACCACCATAGCGGCC
ATGGAGACCATCTCTGTCCCATCATACCCATCCAAGTCAGCTTCTGTGACTGCCAGCTCAGAAAGCCCAG
TAGAAATCCAGAATCCATATTTACATGTGGAGCCCGAAAAGGAGGTGGTCTCTCTGGTTCCTGAATCATT
GTCCCCAGAGGATGTGGGGAATGCCAGTACAGAGAACAGTGACATGCCAGCTCCTTCTCCAGGCCTTGAT
TATGAGCCTGAGGGAGTCCCAGACAACAGCCCAAATCTCCAGAATAACCCAGAAGAACCAAATCCAGAGG
CTCCACATGTGCTTGATGTGTACCTGGAGGAGTACCCTCCATACCCACCCCCACCATACCCATCTGGGGA
GCCTGAAGGGCCCGGAGAAGACTCGGTGAGCATGCGCCCGCCTGAAATCACCGGGCAGGTCTCTCTGCCT
CCTGGTAAAAGGACAAACTTGCGTAAAACTGGCTCAGAGCGTATCGCTCATGGAATGAGGGTGAAATTCA
ACCCCCTTGCTTTACTGCTAGATTCGTCTTTGGAGGGAGAATTTGACCTTGTACAGAGAATTATTTATGA
GGTTGATGACCCAAGCCTCCCCAATGATGAAGGCATCACGGCTCTTCACAATGCTGTGTGTGCAGGCCAC
ACAGAAATCGTTAAGTTCCTGGTACAGTTTGGTGTAAATGTAAATGCTGCTGATAGTGATGGATGGACTC
CATTACATTGTGCTGCCTCATGTAACAACGTCCAAGTGTGTAAGTTTTTGGTGGAGTCAGGAGCCGCTGT
GTTTGCCATGACCTACAGTGACATGCAGACTGCTGCAGATAAGTGCGAGGAAATGGAGGAAGGCTACACT
CAGTGCTCCCAATTTCTTTATGGAGTTCAGGAGAAGATGGGCATAATGAATAAAGGAGTCATTTATGCGC
TTTGGGATTATGAACCTCAGAATGATGATGAGCTGCCCATGAAAGAAGGAGACTGCATGACAATCATCCA
CAGGGAAGACGAAGATGAAATCGAATGGTGGTGGGCGCGCCTTAATGATAAGGAGGGATATGTTCCACGT
AACTTGCTGGGACTGTACCCAAGAATTAAACCAAGACAAAGGAGCTTGGCCTAGTAATGAACTAGTCCGT
AACTTGAAAGTATTTCGATTTCTTGGCTTTATATATCTTGTGGAAAGGACGATTCGATGAAGGAGCGCCG
ATATGC
