>Addgene plasmid #142522 | TFORF2040 | depositor partial sequence | sequence record 279705 | Barcode
TTCGATGAAGGAGCGCCGATATGC
